Addgene plasmid #201168: pMSCV-GSDMD_C192A-Myc
Purpose: Expression of GSDMD gene in mammalian cells by retroviral transduction
Depositing lab: Jonathan Kagan. Depositing organization: Boston Children's Hospital. Publication: Gasdermin D pore-forming activity is redox-sensitive. Devant P, Borsic E, Ngwa EM, Xiao H, Chouchani ET, Thiagarajah JR, Hafner-Bratkovic I, Evavold CL, Kagan JC. Cell Rep. 2023 Jan 31;42(1):112008. doi: 10.1016/j.celrep.2023.112008. Epub 2023 Jan 19. PubMed 36662620.
Backbone
  Vector backbone: pMSCV-IRES-EGFP
  Backbone size w/o insert (bp): 6400
  Vector type: Retroviral
Growth in bacteria
  Bacterial resistance: Ampicillin, 100 μg/mL
  Growth temperature: 37°C
  Growth strain: NEB Stable
  Copy number: High Copy
Gene/Insert
  Gene/Insert name: Gasdermin D (alt name: GSDMD)
  Species: M. musculus (mouse)
  Insert size (bp): 1500
  Mutation: C192A
  Entrez Gene: Gsdmd (a.k.a. 1810036L03Rik, DF5L, Dfna5l, GsdmD-1, Gsdmdc1, M2-4)
  Promoter: MESV
  Tag / fusion protein: Myc (C terminal on insert)
  Cloning method: Restriction Enzyme; 5′ cloning site NotI (not destroyed); 3′ cloning site SalI (not destroyed)
  Sequencing primers: 5′ MSCV-fwd; 3′ MSCV-rev
Terms and licenses: Academic/Nonprofit Terms; Industry Terms: Not Available to Industry
Depositor comments: AE33
How to cite: pMSCV-GSDMD_C192A-Myc was a gift from Jonathan Kagan (Addgene plasmid # 201168 ; http://n2t.net/addgene:201168 ; RRID:Addgene_201168)
