[The description below was written by a language model from this plasmid's Addgene catalogue record and pLannotate feature annotations shown in this document.]
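Description:
pMSCV-GSDMD_C192A-Myc is a gammaretroviral transfer vector built on the pMSCV-IRES-EGFP backbone for expressing a mutant mouse gasdermin D in mammalian cells by retroviral transduction. In bacteria it is maintained through a high-copy ColE1/pUC-type origin and selected with ampicillin via the β-lactamase gene. The remaining bacterial features in the annotation (fragments of lacI, lacZα, rop, bom and TcR, plus a lac promoter/operator) are backbone remnants with no evident role in the payload.

The proviral portion is flanked by murine embryonic stem cell virus 5′ and 3′ long terminal repeats, with the 5′ LTR spanning the sequence origin and serving as the promoter for the insert. Downstream lie the Ψ packaging signal and a truncated gag segment lacking its start codon, which together allow the genomic RNA to be encapsidated when viral proteins are supplied in trans by packaging cells. The mouse Gsdmd coding sequence, cloned between NotI and SalI, carries a cysteine-to-alanine substitution at position 192 and, according to the catalogue entry, a C-terminal Myc epitope tag; the tag is not separately annotated in the feature table. An EMCV IRES follows and drives translation of EGFP from the same transcript, so transduced cells can be identified or sorted by green fluorescence.

Gasdermin D is the pore-forming executor of pyroptosis, released by inflammatory caspase cleavage. The associated publication concerns redox sensitivity of its pore-forming activity, so this construct presumably serves to test the contribution of Cys192 by comparison with wild-type protein, although the record does not spell this out.
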