Features (pLannotate 1.2.2; 20 found; start..end, strand, type, name):
    580..921     +  misc_feature   MESV Ψ: packaging signal of murine embryonic stem cell virus
    988..1404    +  CDS            gag (truncated): truncated Moloney murine leukemia virus (MMLV) gag gene lacking the start codon
   1443..2903    +  CDS            Gsdmd: GSDMD_MOUSE - Also known as Gsdmdc1. Experimental evidence at protein level: Swiss-Prot protein existence level 1. [Gasdermin-D, N-terminal]: Promotes pyroptosis in response to microbial infection and danger signals (PubMed:26375003, PubMed:26375259, PubMed:26611636, PubMed:27383986, PubMed:27385778, PubMed:27418190, PubMed:32820063). Produced by the cleavage of gasdermin-D by inflammatory caspases CASP1 or CASP4/CASP11 in response to canonical, as well as non-canonical (such as cytosolic LPS) inflammasome activators (PubMed:26375003, PubMed:26375259, PubMed:26611636, PubMed:27383986, PubMed:2
   2935..2970    -  misc_feature   MCS (fragment): pBluescript multiple cloning site
   3072..3534    +  misc_feature   IRES: internal ribosome entry site (IRES) of the encephalomyocarditis virus (EMCV)
   3548..4267    +  CDS            EGFP: the original enhanced GFP (Yang et al., 1996) mammalian codon-optimized
   4329..4843    +  LTR            3' LTR: 3' long terminal repeat from murine embryonic stem cell virus
   5005..5021    -  protein_bind   lac operator: The lac repressor binds to the lac operator to inhibit transcription in E. coli. This inhibition can be relieved by adding lactose or isopropyl-β-D-thiogalactopyranoside (IPTG). lac repressor encoded by lacI
   5029..5059    -  promoter       lac promoter: promoter for the E. coli lac operon
   5074..5095    -  protein_bind   CAP binding site: CAP binding activates transcription in the presence of cAMP. E. coli catabolite activator protein
   5108..5200    -  CDS            lacI (fragment): lac repressor; lacI; The lac repressor binds to the lac operator to inhibit transcription in E. coli. This inhibition can be relieved by adding lactose or isopropyl-β-D-thiogalactopyranoside (IPTG).
   5383..5971    -  rep_origin     ori: high-copy-number ColE1/pMB1/pBR322/pUC origin of replication
   6142..7002    -  CDS            AmpR: β-lactamase; bla; confers resistance to ampicillin, carbenicillin, and related antibiotics
   7003..7107    -  promoter       AmpR promoter: bla
   7202..7237    +  CDS            rop (fragment): Rop protein, which maintains plasmids at low copy number; rop
   7339..7438    +  misc_feature   bom (fragment): basis of mobility region from pBR322
   7444..7593    -  CDS            lacZα (fragment): LacZα fragment of β-galactosidase; lacZ fragment
   7593..7794    -  CDS            TcR (fragment): tetracycline efflux protein; tet; confers resistance to tetracycline
   7795..7893    +  CDS            env (fragment): murine leukemia virus gPr80 envelope polyprotein precursor; env; proteolytically cleaved into gp70SU and p15TM subunits
   7935..516     +  LTR            5' LTR (across the origin): 5' long terminal repeat from murine embryonic stem cell virus
>Addgene plasmid #201168 | pMSCV-GSDMD_C192A-Myc | addgene full sequence | sequence record 394040 | Addgene NGS Result
ATGAAAGACCCCACCTGTAGGTTTGGCAAGCTAGCTTAAGTAACGCCATTTTGCAAGGCATGGAAAATAC
ATAACTGAGAATAGAGAAGTTCAGATCAAGGTTAGGAACAGAGAGACAGCAGAATATGGGCCAAACAGGA
TATCTGTGGTAAGCAGTTCCTGCCCCGGCTCAGGGCCAAGAACAGATGGTCCCCAGATGCGGTCCCGCCC
TCAGCAGTTTCTAGAGAACCATCAGATGTTTCCAGGGTGCCCCAAGGACCTGAAATGACCCTGTGCCTTA
TTTGAACTAACCAATCAGTTCGCTTCTCGCTTCTGTTCGCGCGCTTCTGCTCCCCGAGCTCAATAAAAGA
GCCCACAACCCCTCACTCGGCGCGCCAGTCCTCCGATAGACTGCGTCGCCCGGGTACCCGTATTCCCAAT
AAAGCCTCTTGCTGTTTGCATCCGAATCGTGGACTCGCTGATCCTTGGGAGGGTCTCCTCAGATTGATTG
ACTGCCCACCTCGGGGGTCTTTCATTTGGAGGTTCCACCGAGATTTGGAGACCCCTGCCCAGGGACCACC
GACCCCCCCGCCGGGAGGTAAGCTGGCCAGCGGTCGTTTCGTGTCTGTCTCTGTCTTTGTGCGTGTTTGT
GCCGGCATCTAATGTTTGCGCCTGCGTCTGTACTAGTTAGCTAACTAGCTCTGTATCTGGCGGACCCGTG
GTGGAACTGACGAGTTCTGAACACCCGGCCGCAACCCTGGGAGACGTCCCAGGGACTTTGGGGGCCGTTT
TTGTGGCCCGACCTGAGGAAGGGAGTCGATGTGGAATCCGACCCCGTCAGGATATGTGGTTCTGGTAGGA
GACGAGAACCTAAAACAGTTCCCGCCTCCGTCTGAATTTTTGCTTTCGGTTTGGAACCGAAGCCGCGCGT
CTTGTCTGCTGCAGCGCTGCAGCATCGTTCTGTGTTGTCTCTGTCTGACTGTGTTTCTGTATTTGTCTGA
AAATTAGGGCCAGACTGTTACCACTCCCTTAAGTTTGACCTTAGGTCACTGGAAAGATGTCGAGCGGATC
GCTCACAACCAGTCGGTAGATGTCAAGAAGAGACGTTGGGTTACCTTCTGCTCTGCAGAATGGCCAACCT
TTAACGTCGGATGGCCGCGAGACGGCACCTTTAACCGAGACCTCATCACCCAGGTTAAGATCAAGGTCTT
TTCACCTGGCCCGCATGGACACCCAGACCAGGTCCCCTACATCGTGACCTGGGAAGCCTTGGCTTTTGAC
CCCCCTCCCTGGGTCAAGCCCTTTGTACACCCTAAGCCTCCGCCTCCTCTTCCTCCATCCGCCCCGTCTC
TCCCCCTTGAACCTCCTCGTTCGACCCCGCCTCGATCCTCCCTTTATCCAGCCCTCACTCCTTCTCTAGG
CGCCGGAATTAGATCTCTCGAGATCGATGCGGCCGCGCCACCATGCCATCGGCCTTTGAGAAAGTGGTCA
AGAATGTGATCAAGGAGGTAAGCGGCAGCAGAGGCGATCTCATTCCGGTGGACAGCCTGCGGAACTCCAC
CAGCTTCAGGCCCTACTGCCTTCTGAACAGGAAATTTTCAAGCTCAAGGTTCTGGAAACCCCGTTATTCA
TGTGTCAACCTGTCAATCAAGGACATCCTGGAGCCCAGTGCTCCAGAACCAGAACCGGAGTGTTTTGGCT
CCTTCAAAGTCTCTGATGTCGTCGATGGGAACATTCAGGGCAGAGTGATGTTGTCAGGCATGGGAGAAGG
GAAAATTTCTGGTGGGGCTGCAGTGTCTGACAGTTCCAGTGCCTCCATGAATGTGTGTATACTGCGTGTG
ACTCAGAAGACCTGGGAGACCATGCAGCATGAAAGGCACCTTCAGCAGCCTGAGAACAAAATCCTGCAAC
AGCTTCGGAGTCGTGGGGATGACCTGTTTGTGGTGACCGAGGTGCTGCAGACAAAGGAGGAAGTGCAGAT
CACTGAGGTCCACAGCCAAGAGGGCTCAGGCCAGTTTACGCTGCCTGGAGCTTTAGCCTTGAAGGGTGAA
GGCAAGGGCCACCAAAGCCGGAAGAAGATGGTGACCATTCCTGCAGGCAGCATCCTGGCATTCCGAGTGG
CCCAACTGCTTATTGGCTCTAAATGGGATATCCTTCTCGTCTCAGATGAGAAACAGAGGACCTTTGAGCC
CTCCTCAGGTGACAGAAAAGCAGTGGGCCAGAGGCACCATGGCCTCAATGTGCTTGCTGCGCTTTGTTCC
ATCGGAAAGCAGCTCAGTCTCCTGTCAGATGGGATTGATGAGGAGGAATTAATTGAGGCGGCAGACTTCC
AGGGCCTGTATGCTGAGGTGAAGGCTTGCTCCTCAGAACTGGAGAGCTTGGAAATGGAGTTGAGACAACA
GATACTGGTGAACATCGGAAAGATTTTACAGGACCAGCCCAGCATGGAAGCCTTAGAGGCCTCACTAGGG
CAGGGCCTGTGCAGTGGCGGCCAGGTGGAGCCTCTGGACGGCCCAGCTGGCTGCATCCTTGAGTGTCTGG
TGCTTGACTCTGGAGAACTGGTGCCGGAACTCGCAGCCCCTATCTTCTACCTGCTGGGAGCACTGGCTGT
GCTGAGTGAAACCCAGCAGCAGCTGCTAGCTAAGGCTCTGGAGACAACGGTGCTGTCAAAGCAGCTGGAG
TTGGTGAAGCACGTCTTGGAACAGAGCACCCCGTGGCAGGAGCAGAGTTCTGTGTCCCTGCCCACCGTGC
TCCTTGGGGACTGCTGGGATGAAAAGAATCCCACCTGGGTCTTGCTAGAAGAATGTGGCCTAAGGCTGCA
GGTAGAATCCCCCCAGGTGCACTGGGAACCAACGTCTCTGATCCCCACAAGTGCGCTCTATGCCTCCCTG
TTCCTATTGTCAAGTCTAGGCCAGAAACCTTGTGAACAAAAACTCATCTCAGAAGAGGATCTGTAGGTCG
ACGGTATCGATAAGCTTGATATCGAATTCCGCCCCCCCCCCTAACGTTACTGGCCGAAGCCGCTTGGAAT
AAGGCCGGTGTGCGTTTGTCTATATGTTATTTTCCACCATATTGCCGTCTTTTGGCAATGTGAGGGCCCG
GAAACCTGGCCCTGTCTTCTTGACGAGCATTCCTAGGGGTCTTTCCCCTCTCGCCAAAGGAATGCAAGGT
CTGTTGAATGTCGTGAAGGAAGCAGTTCCTCTGGAAGCTTCTTGAAGACAAACAACGTCTGTAGCGACCC
TTTGCAGGCAGCGGAACCCCCCACCTGGCGACAGGTGCCTCTGCGGCCAAAAGCCACGTGTATAAGATAC
ACCTGCAAAGGCGGCACAACCCCAGTGCCACGTTGTGAGTTGGATAGTTGTGGAAAGAGTCAAATGGCTC
TCCTCAAGCGTATTCAACAAGGGGCTGAAGGATGCCCAGAAGGTACCCCATTGTATGGGATCTGATCTGG
GGCCTCGGTGCACATGCTTTACATGTGTTTAGTCGAGGTTAAAAAAACGTCTAGGCCCCCCGAACCACGG
GGACGTGGTTTTCCTTTGAAAAACACGATGATAATATGGCCACAACCATGGTGAGCAAGGGCGAGGAGCT
GTTCACCGGGGTGGTGCCCATCCTGGTCGAGCTGGACGGCGACGTAAACGGCCACAAGTTCAGCGTGTCT
GGCGAGGGCGAGGGCGATGCCACCTACGGCAAGCTGACCCTGAAGTTCATCTGCACCACCGGCAAGCTGC
CCGTGCCCTGGCCCACCCTCGTGACCACCCTGACCTACGGCGTGCAGTGCTTCAGCCGCTACCCCGACCA
CATGAAGCAGCACGACTTCTTCAAGTCCGCCATGCCCGAAGGCTACGTCCAGGAGCGCACCATCTTCTTC
AAGGACGACGGCAACTACAAGACCCGCGCCGAGGTGAAGTTCGAGGGCGACACCCTGGTGAACCGCATCG
AGCTGAAGGGCATCGACTTCAAGGAGGACGGCAACATCCTGGGGCACAAGCTGGAGTACAACTACAACAG
CCACAACGTCTATATCATGGCCGACAAGCAGAAGAACGGCATCAAGGCGAACTTCAAGATCCGCCACAAC
ATCGAGGACGGCAGCGTGCAGCTCGCCGACCACTACCAGCAGAACACCCCCATCGGCGACGGCCCCGTGC
TGCTGCCCGACAACCACTACCTGAGCACCCAGTCCGCCCTGAGCAAAGACCCCAACGAGAAGCGCGATCA
CATGGTCCTGCTGGAGTTCGTGACCGCCGCCGGGATCACTCTCGGCATGGACGAGCTGTACAAGTAATGA
ATTAATTAAGAATTCGATAAAATAAAAGATTTTATTTAGTCTCCAGAAAAAGGGGGGAATGAAAGACCCC
ACCTGTAGGTTTGGCAAGCTAGCTTAAGTAACGCCATTTTGCAAGGCATGGAAAATACATAACTGAGAAT
AGAGAAGTTCAGATCAAGGTTAGGAACAGAGAGACAGCAGAATATGGGCCAAACAGGATATCTGTGGTAA
GCAGTTCCTGCCCCGGCTCAGGGCCAAGAACAGATGGTCCCCAGATGCGGTCCCGCCCTCAGCAGTTTCT
AGAGAACCATCAGATGTTTCCAGGGTGCCCCAAGGACCTGAAATGACCCTGTGCCTTATTTGAACTAACC
AATCAGTTCGCTTCTCGCTTCTGTTCGCGCGCTTCTGCTCCCCGAGCTCAATAAAAGAGCCCACAACCCC
TCACTCGGCGCGCCAGTCCTCCGATAGACTGCGTCGCCCGGGTACCCGTGTATCCAATAAACCCTCTTGC
AGTTGCATCCGACTTGTGGTCTCGCTGTTCCTTGGGAGGGTCTCCTCTGAGTGATTGACTACCCGTCAGC
GGGGGTCTTTCATGGGTAACAGTTTCTTGAAGTTGGAGAACAACATTCTGAGGGTAGGAGTCGAATATTA
AGTAATCCTGACTCAATTAGCCACTGTTTTGAATCCACATACTCCAATACTCCTGAAATAGTTCATTATG
GACAGCGCAGAAAGAGCTGGGGAGAATTGTGAAATTGTTATCCGCTCACAATTCCACACAACATACGAGC
CGGAAGCATAAAGTGTAAAGCCTGGGGTGCCTAATGAGTGAGCTAACTCACATTAATTGCGTTGCGCTCA
CTGCCCGCTTTCCAGTCGGGAAACCTGTCGTGCCAGCTGCATTAATGAATCGGCCAACGCGCGGGGAGAG
GCGGTTTGCGTATTGGGCGCTCTTCCGCTTCCTCGCTCACTGACTCGCTGCGCTCGGTCGTTCGGCTGCG
GCGAGCGGTATCAGCTCACTCAAAGGCGGTAATACGGTTATCCACAGAATCAGGGGATAACGCAGGAAAG
AACATGTGAGCAAAAGGCCAGCAAAAGGCCAGGAACCGTAAAAAGGCCGCGTTGCTGGCGTTTTTCCATA
GGCTCCGCCCCCCTGACGAGCATCACAAAAATCGACGCTCAAGTCAGAGGTGGCGAAACCCGACAGGACT
ATAAAGATACCAGGCGTTTCCCCCTGGAAGCTCCCTCGTGCGCTCTCCTGTTCCGACCCTGCCGCTTACC
GGATACCTGTCCGCCTTTCTCCCTTCGGGAAGCGTGGCGCTTTCTCATAGCTCACGCTGTAGGTATCTCA
GTTCGGTGTAGGTCGTTCGCTCCAAGCTGGGCTGTGTGCACGAACCCCCCGTTCAGCCCGACCGCTGCGC
CTTATCCGGTAACTATCGTCTTGAGTCCAACCCGGTAAGACACGACTTATCGCCACTGGCAGCAGCCACT
GGTAACAGGATTAGCAGAGCGAGGTATGTAGGCGGTGCTACAGAGTTCTTGAAGTGGTGGCCTAACTACG
GCTACACTAGAAGAACAGTATTTGGTATCTGCGCTCTGCTGAAGCCAGTTACCTTCGGAAAAAGAGTTGG
TAGCTCTTGATCCGGCAAACAAACCACCGCTGGTAGCGGTGGTTTTTTTGTTTGCAAGCAGCAGATTACG
CGCAGAAAAAAAGGATCTCAAGAAGATCCTTTGATCTTTTCTACGGGGTCTGACGCTCAGTGGAACGAAA
ACTCACGTTAAGGGATTTTGGTCATGAGATTATCAAAAAGGATCTTCACCTAGATCCTTTTAAATTAAAA
ATGAAGTTTTAAATCAATCTAAAGTATATATGAGTAAACTTGGTCTGACAGTTACCAATGCTTAATCAGT
GAGGCACCTATCTCAGCGATCTGTCTATTTCGTTCATCCATAGTTGCCTGACTCCCCGTCGTGTAGATAA
CTACGATACGGGAGGGCTTACCATCTGGCCCCAGTGCTGCAATGATACCGCGAGACCCACGCTCACCGGC
TCCAGATTTATCAGCAATAAACCAGCCAGCCGGAAGGGCCGAGCGCAGAAGTGGTCCTGCAACTTTATCC
GCCTCCATCCAGTCTATTAATTGTTGCCGGGAAGCTAGAGTAAGTAGTTCGCCAGTTAATAGTTTGCGCA
ACGTTGTTGCCATTGCTACAGGCATCGTGGTGTCACGCTCGTCGTTTGGTATGGCTTCATTCAGCTCCGG
TTCCCAACGATCAAGGCGAGTTACATGATCCCCCATGTTGTGCAAAAAAGCGGTTAGCTCCTTCGGTCCT
CCGATCGTTGTCAGAAGTAAGTTGGCCGCAGTGTTATCACTCATGGTTATGGCAGCACTGCATAATTCTC
TTACTGTCATGCCATCCGTAAGATGCTTTTCTGTGACTGGTGAGTACTCAACCAAGTCATTCTGAGAATA
GTGTATGCGGCGACCGAGTTGCTCTTGCCCGGCGTCAATACGGGATAATACCGCGCCACATAGCAGAACT
TTAAAAGTGCTCATCATTGGAAAACGTTCTTCGGGGCGAAAACTCTCAAGGATCTTACCGCTGTTGAGAT
CCAGTTCGATGTAACCCACTCGTGCACCCAACTGATCTTCAGCATCTTTTACTTTCACCAGCGTTTCTGG
GTGAGCAAAAACAGGAAGGCAAAATGCCGCAAAAAAGGGAATAAGGGCGACACGGAAATGTTGAATACTC
ATACTCTTCCTTTTTCAATATTATTGAAGCATTTATCAGGGTTATTGTCTCATGAGCGGATACATATTTG
AATGTATTTAGAAAAATAAACAAATAGGGGTTCCGCGCACATTTCCCCGAAAAGTGCCACCTGACGTCTA
AGAAACCATTATTATCATGACATTAACCTATAAAAATAGGCGTATCACGAGGCCCTTTCGTCTCGCGCGT
TTCGGTGATGACGGTGAAAACCTCTGACACATGCAGCTCCCGGAGACGGTCACAGCTTGTCTGTAAGCGG
ATGCCGGGAGCAGACAAGCCCGTCAGGGCGCGTCAGCGGGTGTTGGCGGGTGTCGGGGCTGGCTTAACTA
TGCGGCATCAGAGCAGATTGTACTGAGAGTGCACCATATGCGGTGTGAAATACCGCACAGATGCGTAAGG
AGAAAATACCGCATCAGGCGCCATTCGCCATTCAGGCTGCGCAACTGTTGGGAAGGGCGATCGGTGCGGG
CCTCTTCGCTATTACGCCAGCTGGCGAAAGGGGGATGTGCTGCAAGGCGATTAAGTTGGGTAACGCCAGG
GTTTTCCCAGTCACGACGTTGTAAAACGACGGCGCAAGGAATGGTGCATGCAAGGAGATGGCGCCCAACA
GTCCCCCGGCCACGGGGCCTGCCACCATACCCACGCCGAAACAAGCGCTCATGAGCCCGAAGTGGCGAGC
CCGATCTTCCCCATCGGTGATGTCGGCGATATAGGCGCCAGCAACCGCACCTGTGGCGCCGGTGATGCCG
GCCACGATGCGTCCGGCGTAGAGGCGATTAGTCCAATTTGTTAAAGACAGGATATCAGTGGTCCAGGCTC
TAGTTTTGACTCAACAATATCACCAGCTGAAGCCTATAGAGTACGAGCCATAGATAAAATAAAAGATTTT
ATTTAGTCTCCAGAAAAAGGGGGGA
