>Addgene plasmid #201168 | pMSCV-GSDMD_C192A-Myc | depositor partial sequence | sequence record 390341 | GSDMD insert
GCCACCATGCCATCGGCCTTTGAGAAAGTGGTCAAGAATGTGATCAAGGAGGTAAGCGGCAGCAGAGGCG
ATCTCATTCCGGTGGACAGCCTGCGGAACTCCACCAGCTTCAGGCCCTACTGCCTTCTGAACAGGAAATT
TTCAAGCTCAAGGTTCTGGAAACCCCGTTATTCATGTGTCAACCTGTCAATCAAGGACATCCTGGAGCCC
AGTGCTCCAGAACCAGAACCGGAGTGTTTTGGCTCCTTCAAAGTCTCTGATGTCGTCGATGGGAACATTC
AGGGCAGAGTGATGTTGTCAGGCATGGGAGAAGGGAAAATTTCTGGTGGGGCTGCAGTGTCTGACAGTTC
CAGTGCCTCCATGAATGTGTGTATACTGCGTGTGACTCAGAAGACCTGGGAGACCATGCAGCATGAAAGG
CACCTTCAGCAGCCTGAGAACAAAATCCTGCAACAGCTTCGGAGTCGTGGGGATGACCTGTTTGTGGTGA
CCGAGGTGCTGCAGACAAAGGAGGAAGTGCAGATCACTGAGGTCCACAGCCAAGAGGGCTCAGGCCAGTT
TACGCTGCCTGGAGCTTTAGCCTTGAAGGGTGAAGGCAAGGGCCACCAAAGCCGGAAGAAGATGGTGACC
ATTCCTGCAGGCAGCATCCTGGCATTCCGAGTGGCCCAACTGCTTATTGGCTCTAAATGGGATATCCTTC
TCGTCTCAGATGAGAAACAGAGGACCTTTGAGCCCTCCTCAGGTGACAGAAAAGCAGTGGGCCAGAGGCA
CCATGGCCTCAATGTGCTTGCTGCGCTTTGTTCCATCGGAAAGCAGCTCAGTCTCCTGTCAGATGGGATT
GATGAGGAGGAATTAATTGAGGCGGCAGACTTCCAGGGCCTGTATGCTGAGGTGAAGGCTTGCTCCTCAG
AACTGGAGAGCTTGGAAATGGAGTTGAGACAACAGATACTGGTGAACATCGGAAAGATTTTACAGGACCA
GCCCAGCATGGAAGCCTTAGAGGCCTCACTAGGGCAGGGCCTGTGCAGTGGCGGCCAGGTGGAGCCTCTG
GACGGCCCAGCTGGCTGCATCCTTGAGTGTCTGGTGCTTGACTCTGGAGAACTGGTGCCGGAACTCGCAG
CCCCTATCTTCTACCTGCTGGGAGCACTGGCTGTGCTGAGTGAAACCCAGCAGCAGCTGCTAGCTAAGGC
TCTGGAGACAACGGTGCTGTCAAAGCAGCTGGAGTTGGTGAAGCACGTCTTGGAACAGAGCACCCCGTGG
CAGGAGCAGAGTTCTGTGTCCCTGCCCACCGTGCTCCTTGGGGACTGCTGGGATGAAAAGAATCCCACCT
GGGTCTTGCTAGAAGAATGTGGCCTAAGGCTGCAGGTAGAATCCCCCCAGGTGCACTGGGAACCAACGTC
TCTGATCCCCACAAGTGCGCTCTATGCCTCCCTGTTCCTATTGTCAAGTCTAGGCCAGAAACCTTGTGAA
CAAAAACTCATCTCAGAAGAGGATCTGTAG
